Addgene plasmid #89496: Tet-pLKO-FOXM1-shRNA-84
Purpose: Lentiviral vector with dox inducible expression of shRNA targeting human FOXM1.
Depositing lab: Adam Karpf. Depositing organization: University of Nebraska Medical Center.
Backbone
  Vector backbone: Tet-pLKO-puro
  Backbone size w/o insert (bp): 10633
  Total vector size (bp): 8816
  Vector type: Mammalian Expression, Lentiviral, RNAi ; Doxycycline inducible
  Selectable markers: Puromycin
Growth in bacteria
  Bacterial resistance: Ampicillin, 100 μg/mL
  Growth temperature: 37°C
  Growth strain: NEB Stable
  Copy number: Low Copy
Gene/Insert
  Gene/Insert name: FOXM1
  gRNA/shRNA sequence: TTGCAGGGTGGTCCGTGTAAA
  Species: H. sapiens (human)
  Entrez Gene: FOXM1 (a.k.a. FKHL16, FOXM1A, FOXM1B, FOXM1C, HFH-11, HFH11, HNF-3, INS-1, MPHOSPH2, MPP-2, MPP2, PIG29, TRIDENT)
  Promoter: H1/TO
  Cloning method: Restriction Enzyme; 5′ cloning site AgeI (unknown if destroyed); 3′ cloning site EcoRI (unknown if destroyed)
  Sequencing primers: 5′ GGCAGGGATATTCACCATTATCGTTTCAGA
Terms and licenses: Academic/Nonprofit Terms; Industry Terms: Not Available to Industry
Depositor comments: The FOXM1 shRNA (TRCN0000273984) sequence was retrieved from the Broad Genetic Perturbation Platform Web Portal. Oligos corresponding to the shRNA were annealed and ligated into Tet-pLKO-puro.
How to cite: Tet-pLKO-FOXM1-shRNA-84 was a gift from Adam Karpf (Addgene plasmid # 89496 ; http://n2t.net/addgene:89496 ; RRID:Addgene_89496)
