[The description below was written by a language model from this plasmid's Addgene catalogue record and pLannotate feature annotations shown in this document.]
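Description:
Tet-pLKO-FOXM1-shRNA-84 is a self-inactivating HIV-1-based lentiviral RNAi vector built on the Tet-pLKO-puro backbone and designed for doxycycline-inducible knockdown of human FOXM1. The shRNA, taken from a Broad Institute TRC design, was introduced as annealed oligonucleotides between the AgeI and EcoRI sites. The finished plasmid (about 8.8 kb) is smaller than the listed empty backbone (about 10.6 kb), presumably because the short hairpin replaced a larger stuffer fragment, though the record does not say so. In bacteria the plasmid is maintained through a ColE1/pUC-type origin and ampicillin resistance. The catalogue lists it as low copy and grown in a recombination-deficient strain, a common choice for repeat-containing lentiviral plasmids. An f1 origin, an SV40 origin and poly(A) signal, and lac-derived remnants are also annotated in the backbone.

The viral genome is transcribed from an RSV promoter fused to a truncated 5' LTR, an arrangement typical of third-generation, Tat-independent systems. It carries the Ψ packaging signal with a gag fragment, the RRE for Rev-dependent export, a cPPT/CTS element and a ΔU3 3' LTR. The hairpin is driven by an H1 RNA polymerase III promoter containing tet operator sites (H1/TO, annotated as H1-2O2). A second cassette uses the human PGK promoter with a β-globin intron to express TetR, followed by an EMCV IRES and the puromycin N-acetyltransferase gene. Constitutively produced TetR binds the operators and silences the H1 promoter. Doxycycline releases the repressor, which allows shRNA transcription and FOXM1 depletion. Because the repressor, the selection marker and the shRNA sit in one vector, stably transduced, puromycin-selected mammalian cells can be used for regulated FOXM1 loss-of-function experiments.
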