Features (pLannotate 1.2.2; 29 found; start..end, strand, type, name):
    311..394     +  CDS            nef (fragment): NEF_HV1Z2 - Experimental evidence at protein level: Swiss-Prot protein existence level 1. Extracellular Nef protein targets CD4(+) T-lymphocytes for apoptosis by interacting with CXCR4 surface receptors. From Human immunodeficiency virus type 1 group M subtype D (isolate Z2/CDC-Z34) (HIV-1).
    396..629     +  LTR            3' LTR (ΔU3): self-inactivating 3' long terminal repeat (LTR) from HIV-1
    701..822     +  polyA_signal   SV40 poly(A) signal: SV40 polyadenylation signal
    862..997     +  rep_origin     SV40 ori: SV40 origin of replication
   1018..1036    -  promoter       T7 promoter: promoter for bacteriophage T7 RNA polymerase
   1044..1199    +  CDS            lacZα (fragment): LacZα fragment of β-galactosidase; lacZ fragment
   1204..1632    +  rep_origin     f1 ori (sequence partly withheld): f1 bacteriophage origin of replication; arrow indicates direction of (+) strand synthesis
   1685..1789    +  promoter       AmpR promoter: bla
   1790..2650    +  CDS            AmpR: β-lactamase; bla; confers resistance to ampicillin, carbenicillin, and related antibiotics
   2821..3409    +  rep_origin     ori: high-copy-number ColE1/pMB1/pBR322/pUC origin of replication
   3592..3684    +  CDS            lacI (fragment): lac repressor; lacI; The lac repressor binds to the lac operator to inhibit transcription in E. coli. This inhibition can be relieved by adding lactose or isopropyl-β-D-thiogalactopyranoside (IPTG).
   3697..3718    +  protein_bind   CAP binding site: CAP binding activates transcription in the presence of cAMP. E. coli catabolite activator protein
   3733..3763    +  promoter       lac promoter: promoter for the E. coli lac operon
   3771..3787    +  protein_bind   lac operator: The lac repressor binds to the lac operator to inhibit transcription in E. coli. This inhibition can be relieved by adding lactose or isopropyl-β-D-thiogalactopyranoside (IPTG). lac repressor encoded by lacI
   3832..3850    +  promoter       T3 promoter: promoter for bacteriophage T3 RNA polymerase
   3878..4104    +  promoter       RSV promoter: Rous sarcoma virus enhancer/promoter
   4105..4285    +  LTR            5' LTR (truncated): truncated 5' long terminal repeat (LTR) from HIV-1
   4332..4457    +  misc_feature   HIV-1 Ψ: packaging signal of human immunodeficiency virus type 1
   4441..4804    +  CDS            HIV-1 gag (fragment): gag protein from human immunodeficiency virus 1; gag
   4950..5183    +  misc_feature   RRE: The Rev response element (RRE) of HIV-1 allows for Rev-dependent mRNA export from the nucleus to the cytoplasm.
   5560..5660    +  CDS            Rev (fragment): human immunodeficiency virus 1 (HIV-1) Rev protein; rev; enhances nuclear export of unspliced and incompletely spliced viral mRNAs
   5701..5795    +  promoter       H1-2O2 promoter: doxycycline-inducible variant of the human H1 RNA promoter (Henriksen et al., 2007)
   5896..6013    +  misc_feature   cPPT/CTS: central polypurine tract and central termination sequence of HIV-1
   6062..6572    +  promoter       hPGK promoter: human phosphoglycerate kinase 1 promoter
   6581..7153    +  intron         β-globin intron: intron from rabbit β-globin gene
   7208..7226    +  promoter       T7 promoter: promoter for bacteriophage T7 RNA polymerase
   7237..7857    +  CDS            tetR: TETR2_ECOLX - Experimental evidence at protein level: Swiss-Prot protein existence level 1. TetR is the repressor of the tetracycline resistance element; its N-terminal region forms a helix-turn-helix structure and binds DNA. Binding of tetracycline to TetR reduces the repressor affinity for the tetracycline resistance gene (tetA) promoter operator sites. From Escherichia coli.
   8003..8465    +  misc_feature   IRES: internal ribosome entry site (IRES) of the encephalomyocarditis virus (EMCV)
   8485..268     +  CDS            PuroR (across the origin): puromycin N-acetyltransferase; pac from Streptomyces alboniger; confers resistance to puromycin
>Addgene plasmid #89496 | Tet-pLKO-FOXM1-shRNA-84 | addgene full sequence | sequence record 190853 | Addgene NGS Result
CCTCCTGGCGCCGCACCGGCCCAAGGAGCCCGCGTGGTTCCTGGCCACCGTCGGCGTCTCGCCCGACCAC
CAGGGCAAGGGTCTGGGCAGCGCCGTCGTGCTCCCCGGAGTGGAGGCGGCCGAGCGCGCCGGGGTGCCCG
CCTTCCTGGAGACCTCCGCGCCCCGCAACCTCCCCTTCTACGAGCGGCTCGGCTTCACCGTCACCGCCGA
CGTCGAGGTGCCCGAAGGACCGCGCACCTGGTGCATGACCCGCAAGCCCGGTGCCTGACGCCCGCCCCAC
GACCCGCAGCGCCCGACCGAAAGGAGCGCACGACCCCATGCATCGGTACCTTTAAGACCAATGACTTACA
AGGCAGCTGTAGATCTTAGCCACTTTTTAAAAGAAAAGGGGGGACTGGAAGGGCTAATTCACTCCCAACG
AAGACAAGATCTGCTTTTTGCTTGTACTGGGTCTCTCTGGTTAGACCAGATCTGAGCCTGGGAGCTCTCT
GGCTAACTAGGGAACCCACTGCTTAAGCCTCAATAAAGCTTGCCTTGAGTGCTTCAAGTAGTGTGTGCCC
GTCTGTTGTGTGACTCTGGTAACTAGAGATCCCTCAGACCCTTTTAGTCAGTGTGGAAAATCTCTAGCAG
TAGTAGTTCATGTCATCTTATTATTCAGTATTTATAACTTGCAAAGAAATGAATATCAGAGAGTGAGAGG
AACTTGTTTATTGCAGCTTATAATGGTTACAAATAAAGCAATAGCATCACAAATTTCACAAATAAAGCAT
TTTTTTCACTGCATTCTAGTTGTGGTTTGTCCAAACTCATCAATGTATCTTATCATGTCTGGCTCTAGCT
ATCCCGCCCCTAACTCCGCCCATCCCGCCCCTAACTCCGCCCAGTTCCGCCCATTCTCCGCCCCATGGCT
GACTAATTTTTTTTATTTATGCAGAGGCCGAGGCCGCCTCGGCCTCTGAGCTATTCCAGAAGTAGTGAGG
AGGCTTTTTTGGAGGCCTAGGGACGTACCCAATTCGCCCTATAGTGAGTCGTATTACGCGCGCTCACTGG
CCGTCGTTTTACAACGTCGTGACTGGGAAAACCCTGGCGTTACCCAACTTAATCGCCTTGCAGCACATCC
CCCTTTCGCCAGCTGGCGTAATAGCGAAGAGGCCCGCACCGATCGCCCTTCCCAACAGTTGCGCAGCCTG
AATGGCGAATGGG
[124 nt withheld, positions 1204-1327]
C
[91 nt withheld, positions 1329-1419]
A
[49 nt withheld, positions 1421-1469]
CCTTTGACGTTGGAGTCCACGTTCTTT
[37 nt withheld, positions 1497-1533]
ACCCTATCTCGGTCTATTCTTTTGATTTATAAGGGATTTTGCCGATTTCGGCCTATTGGTTAAAAAATGA
GCTGATTTAACAAAAATTTAACGCGAATTTTAACAAAATATTAACGCTTACAATTTAGGTGGCACTTTTC
GGGGAAATGTGCGCGGAACCCCTATTTGTTTATTTTTCTAAATACATTCAAATATGTATCCGCTCATGAG
ACAATAACCCTGATAAATGCTTCAATAATATTGAAAAAGGAAGAGTATGAGTATTCAACATTTCCGTGTC
GCCCTTATTCCCTTTTTTGCGGCATTTTGCCTTCCTGTTTTTGCTCACCCAGAAACGCTGGTGAAAGTAA
AAGATGCTGAAGATCAGTTGGGTGCACGAGTGGGTTACATCGAACTGGATCTCAACAGCGGTAAGATCCT
TGAGAGTTTTCGCCCCGAAGAACGTTTTCCAATGATGAGCACTTTTAAAGTTCTGCTATGTGGCGCGGTA
TTATCCCGTATTGACGCCGGGCAAGAGCAACTCGGTCGCCGCATACACTATTCTCAGAATGACTTGGTTG
AGTACTCACCAGTCACAGAAAAGCATCTTACGGATGGCATGACAGTAAGAGAATTATGCAGTGCTGCCAT
AACCATGAGTGATAACACTGCGGCCAACTTACTTCTGACAACGATCGGAGGACCGAAGGAGCTAACCGCT
TTTTTGCACAACATGGGGGATCATGTAACTCGCCTTGATCGTTGGGAACCGGAGCTGAATGAAGCCATAC
CAAACGACGAGCGTGACACCACGATGCCTGTAGCAATGGCAACAACGTTGCGCAAACTATTAACTGGCGA
ACTACTTACTCTAGCTTCCCGGCAACAATTAATAGACTGGATGGAGGCGGATAAAGTTGCAGGACCACTT
CTGCGCTCGGCCCTTCCGGCTGGCTGGTTTATTGCTGATAAATCTGGAGCCGGTGAGCGTGGGTCTCGCG
GTATCATTGCAGCACTGGGGCCAGATGGTAAGCCCTCCCGTATCGTAGTTATCTACACGACGGGGAGTCA
GGCAACTATGGATGAACGAAATAGACAGATCGCTGAGATAGGTGCCTCACTGATTAAGCATTGGTAACTG
TCAGACCAAGTTTACTCATATATACTTTAGATTGATTTAAAACTTCATTTTTAATTTAAAAGGATCTAGG
TGAAGATCCTTTTTGATAATCTCATGACCAAAATCCCTTAACGTGAGTTTTCGTTCCACTGAGCGTCAGA
CCCCGTAGAAAAGATCAAAGGATCTTCTTGAGATCCTTTTTTTCTGCGCGTAATCTGCTGCTTGCAAACA
AAAAAACCACCGCTACCAGCGGTGGTTTGTTTGCCGGATCAAGAGCTACCAACTCTTTTTCCGAAGGTAA
CTGGCTTCAGCAGAGCGCAGATACCAAATACTGTTCTTCTAGTGTAGCCGTAGTTAGGCCACCACTTCAA
GAACTCTGTAGCACCGCCTACATACCTCGCTCTGCTAATCCTGTTACCAGTGGCTGCTGCCAGTGGCGAT
AAGTCGTGTCTTACCGGGTTGGACTCAAGACGATAGTTACCGGATAAGGCGCAGCGGTCGGGCTGAACGG
GGGGTTCGTGCACACAGCCCAGCTTGGAGCGAACGACCTACACCGAACTGAGATACCTACAGCGTGAGCT
ATGAGAAAGCGCCACGCTTCCCGAAGGGAGAAAGGCGGACAGGTATCCGGTAAGCGGCAGGGTCGGAACA
GGAGAGCGCACGAGGGAGCTTCCAGGGGGAAACGCCTGGTATCTTTATAGTCCTGTCGGGTTTCGCCACC
TCTGACTTGAGCGTCGATTTTTGTGATGCTCGTCAGGGGGGCGGAGCCTATGGAAAAACGCCAGCAACGC
GGCCTTTTTACGGTTCCTGGCCTTTTGCTGGCCTTTTGCTCACATGTTCTTTCCTGCGTTATCCCCTGAT
TCTGTGGATAACCGTATTACCGCCTTTGAGTGAGCTGATACCGCTCGCCGCAGCCGAACGACCGAGCGCA
GCGAGTCAGTGAGCGAGGAAGCGGAAGAGCGCCCAATACGCAAACCGCCTCTCCCCGCGCGTTGGCCGAT
TCATTAATGCAGCTGGCACGACAGGTTTCCCGACTGGAAAGCGGGCAGTGAGCGCAACGCAATTAATGTG
AGTTAGCTCACTCATTAGGCACCCCAGGCTTTACACTTTATGCTTCCGGCTCGTATGTTGTGTGGAATTG
TGAGCGGATAACAATTTCACACAGGAAACAGCTATGACCATGATTACGCCAAGCGCGCAATTAACCCTCA
CTAAAGGGAACAAAAGCTGGAGCTGCAAGCTTAATGTAGTCTTATGCAATACTCTTGTAGTCTTGCAACA
TGGTAACGATGAGTTAGCAACATGCCTTACAAGGAGAGAAAAAGCACCGTGCATGCCGATTGGTGGAAGT
AAGGTGGTACGATCGTGCCTTATTAGGAAGGCAACAGACGGGTCTGACATGGATTGGACGAACCACTGAA
TTGCCGCATTGCAGAGATATTGTATTTAAGTGCCTAGCTCGATACATAAACGGGTCTCTCTGGTTAGACC
AGATCTGAGCCTGGGAGCTCTCTGGCTAACTAGGGAACCCACTGCTTAAGCCTCAATAAAGCTTGCCTTG
AGTGCTTCAAGTAGTGTGTGCCCGTCTGTTGTGTGACTCTGGTAACTAGAGATCCCTCAGACCCTTTTAG
TCAGTGTGGAAAATCTCTAGCAGTGGCGCCCGAACAGGGACTTGAAAGCGAAAGGGAAACCAGAGGAGCT
CTCTCGACGCAGGACTCGGCTTGCTGAAGCGCGCACGGCAAGAGGCGAGGGGCGGCGACTGGTGAGTACG
CCAAAAATTTTGACTAGCGGAGGCTAGAAGGAGAGAGATGGGTGCGAGAGCGTCAGTATTAAGCGGGGGA
GAATTAGATCGCGATGGGAAAAAATTCGGTTAAGGCCAGGGGGAAAGAAAAAATATAAATTAAAACATAT
AGTATGGGCAAGCAGGGAGCTAGAACGATTCGCAGTTAATCCTGGCCTGTTAGAAACATCAGAAGGCTGT
AGACAAATACTGGGACAGCTACAACCATCCCTTCAGACAGGATCAGAAGAACTTAGATCATTATATAATA
CAGTAGCAACCCTCTATTGTGTGCATCAAAGGATAGAGATAAAAGACACCAAGGAAGCTTTAGACAAGAT
AGAGGAAGAGCAAAACAAAAGTAAGACCACCGCACAGCAAGCGGCCGCTGATCTTCAGACCTGGAGGAGG
AGATATGAGGGACAATTGGAGAAGTGAATTATATAAATATAAAGTAGTAAAAATTGAACCATTAGGAGTA
GCACCCACCAAGGCAAAGAGAAGAGTGGTGCAGAGAGAAAAAAGAGCAGTGGGAATAGGAGCTTTGTTCC
TTGGGTTCTTGGGAGCAGCAGGAAGCACTATGGGCGCAGCGTCAATGACGCTGACGGTACAGGCCAGACA
ATTATTGTCTGGTATAGTGCAGCAGCAGAACAATTTGCTGAGGGCTATTGAGGCGCAACAGCATCTGTTG
CAACTCACAGTCTGGGGCATCAAGCAGCTCCAGGCAAGAATCCTGGCTGTGGAAAGATACCTAAAGGATC
AACAGCTCCTGGGGATTTGGGGTTGCTCTGGAAAACTCATTTGCACCACTGCTGTGCCTTGGAATGCTAG
TTGGAGTAATAAATCTCTGGAACAGATTTGGAATCACACGACCTGGATGGAGTGGGACAGAGAAATTAAC
AATTACACAAGCTTAATACACTCCTTAATTGAAGAATCGCAAAACCAGCAAGAAAAGAATGAACAAGAAT
TATTGGAATTAGATAAATGGGCAAGTTTGTGGAATTGGTTTAACATAACAAATTGGCTGTGGTATATAAA
ATTATTCATAATGATAGTAGGAGGCTTGGTAGGTTTAAGAATAGTTTTTGCTGTACTTTCTATAGTGAAT
AGAGTTAGGCAGGGATATTCACCATTATCGTTTCAGACCCACCTCCCAACCCCGAGGGGACCCGACAGGC
CCGAAGGAATAGAAGAAGAAGGTGGAGAGAGAGACAGAGACAGATCCATTCGATTAGTGAACGGATCTCG
ACGGTATCGATCACGAGACTAGCCTCGAGCGGCCGCAATATTTGCATGTCGCTATGTGTTCTGGGAAATC
ACCATAAACGTGAAATCCCTATCAGTGATAGAGACTTATAAGTTCCCTATCAGTGATAGAGACACCGGTT
GCAGGGTGGTCCGTGTAAACTCGAGTTTACACGGACCACCCTGCAATTTTTGAATTCTCGACCTCGAGAC
AAATGGCAGTATTCATCCACAATTTTAAAAGAAAAGGGGGGATTGGGGGGTACAGTGCAGGGGAAAGAAT
AGTAGACATAATAGCAACAGACATACAAACTAAAGAATTACAAAAACAAATTACAAAAATTCAAAATTTT
CGGGTTTATTACAGGGACAGCAGAGATCCACTTTGGCCGCGGCTCGAGGGGGTTGGGGTTGCGCCTTTTC
CAAGGCAGCCCTGGGTTTGCGCAGGGACGCGGCTGCTCTGGGCGTGGTTCCGGGAAACGCAGCGGCGCCG
ACCCTGGGTCTCGCACATTCTTCACGTCCGTTCGCAGCGTCACCCGGATCTTCGCCGCTACCCTTGTGGG
CCCCCCGGCGACGCTTCCTGCTCCGCCCCTAAGTCGGGAAGGTTCCTTGCGGTTCGCGGCGTGCCGGACG
TGACAAACGGAAGCCGCACGTCTCACTAGTACCCTCGCAGACGGACAGCGCCAGGGAGCAATGGCAGCGC
GCCGACCGCGATGGGCTGTGGCCAATAGCGGCTGCTCAGCAGGGCGCGCCGAGAGCAGCGGCCGGGAAGG
GGCGGTGCGGGAGGCGGGGTGTGGGGCGGTAGTGTGGGCCCTGTTCCTGCCCGCGCGGTGTTCCGCATTC
TGCAAGCCTCCGGAGCGCACGTCGGCAGTCGGCTCCCTCGTTGACCGAATCACCGACCTCTCTCCCCAGG
GGGATCTGTGAGTTTGGGGACCCTTGATTGTTCTTTCTTTTTCGCTATTGTAAAATTCATGTTATATGGA
GGGGGCAAAGTTTTCAGGGTGTTGTTTAGAATGGGAAGATGTCCCTTGTATCACCATGGACCCTCATGAT
AATTTTGTTTCTTTCACTTTCTACTCTGTTGACAACCATTGTCTCCTCTTATTTTCTTTTCATTTTCTGT
AACTTTTTCGTTAAACTTTAGCTTGCATTTGTAACGAATTTTTAAATTCACTTTTGTTTATTTGTCAGAT
TGTAAGTACTTTCTCTAATCACTTTTTTTTCAAGGCAATCAGGGTATATTATATTGTACTTCAGCACAGT
TTTAGAGAACAATTGTTATAATTAAATGATAAGGTAGAATATTTCTGCATATAAATTCTGGCTGGCGTGG
AAATATTCTTATTGGTAGAAACAACTACATCCTGGTCATCATCCTGCCTTTCTCTTTATGGTTACAATGA
TATACACTGTTTGAGATGAGGATAAAATACTCTGAGTCCAAACCGGGCCCCTCTGCTAACCATGTTCATG
CCTTCTTCTTTTTCCTACAGCTCCTGGGCAACGTGCTGGTTATTGTGCTGTCTCATCATTTTGGCAAAGA
ATTGTAATACGACTCACTATAGGGCGAATTGATATGTCTAGATTAGATAAAAGTAAAGTGATTAACAGCG
CATTAGAGCTGCTTAATGAGGTCGGAATCGAAGGTTTAACAACCCGTAAACTCGCCCAGAAGCTAGGTGT
AGAGCAGCCTACATTGTATTGGCATGTAAAAAATAAGCGGGCTTTGCTCGACGCCTTAGCCATTGAGATG
TTAGATAGGCACCATACTCACTTTTGCCCTTTAGAAGGGGAAAGCTGGCAAGATTTTTTACGTAATAACG
CTAAAAGTTTTAGATGTGCTTTACTAAGTCATCGCGATGGAGCAAAAGTACATTTAGGTACACGGCCTAC
AGAAAAACAGTATGAAACTCTCGAAAATCAATTAGCCTTTTTATGCCAACAAGGTTTTTCACTAGAGAAT
GCATTATATGCACTCAGCGCTGTGGGGCATTTTACTTTAGGTTGCGTATTGGAAGATCAAGAGCATCAAG
TCGCTAAAGAAGAAAGGGAAACACCTACTACTGATAGTATGCCGCCATTATTACGACAAGCTATCGAATT
ATTTGATCACCAAGGTGCAGAGCCAGCCTTCTTATTCGGCCTTGAATTGATCATATGCGGATTAGAAAAA
CAACTTAAATGTGAAAGTGGGTCCGCGTACAGCGGCTCCCGGGAGTTCTAGGGATCTGCCCCTCTCCCTC
CCCCCCCCCTAACGTTACTGGCCGAAGCCGCTTGGAATAAGGCCGGTGTGCGTTTGTCTATATGTTATTT
TCCACCATATTGCCGTCTTTTGGCAATGTGAGGGCCCGGAAACCTGGCCCTGTCTTCTTGACGAGCATTC
CTAGGGGTCTTTCCCCTCTCGCCAAAGGAATGCAAGGTCTGTTGAATGTCGTGAAGGAAGCAGTTCCTCT
GGAAGCTTCTTGAAGACAAACAACGTCTGTAGCGACCCTTTGCAGGCAGCGGAACCCCCCACCTGGCGAC
AGGTGCCTCTGCGGCCAAAAGCCACGTGTATAAGATACACCTGCAAAGGCGGCACAACCCCAGTGCCACG
TTGTGAGTTGGATAGTTGTGGAAAGAGTCAAATGGCTCTCCTCAAGCGTATTCAACAAGGGGCTGAAGGA
TGCCCAGAAGGTACCCCATTGTATGGGATCTGATCTGGGGCCTCGGTGCACATGCTTTACATGTGTTTAG
TCGAGGTTAAAAAAACGTCTAGGCCCCCCGAACCACGGGGACGTGGTTTTCCTTTGAAAAACACGATGAT
AAGGATCCACCGGAGCTTACCATGACCGAGTACAAGCCCACGGTGCGCCTCGCCACCCGCGACGACGTCC
CCAGGGCCGTACGCACCCTCGCCGCCGCGTTCGCCGACTACCCCGCCACGCGCCACACCGTCGATCCGGA
CCGCCACATCGAGCGGGTCACCGAGCTGCAAGAACTCTTCCTCACGCGCGTCGGGCTCGACATCGGCAAG
GTGTGGGTCGCGGACGACGGCGCCGCGGTGGCGGTCTGGACCACGCCGGAGAGCGTCGAAGCGGGGGCGG
TGTTCGCCGAGATCGGCCCGCGCATGGCCGAGTTGAGCGGTTCCCGGCTGGCCGCGCAGCAACAGATGGA
AGG
