>Addgene plasmid #89496 | Tet-pLKO-FOXM1-shRNA-84 | depositor partial sequence | sequence record 176957 | GGCAGGGATATTCACCATTATCGTTTCAGA
GAAGGTGGAGAGAGAGACAGAGACAGATCCATTCGATTAGTGAACGGATCTCGACGGTATCGATCACGAG
ACTAGCCTCGAGCGGCCGCAATATTTGCATGTCGCTATGTGTTCTGGGAAATCACCATAAACGTGAAATC
CCTATCAGTGATAGAGACTTATAAGTTCCCTATCAGTGATAGAGACACCGGTTGCAGGGTGGTCCGTGTA
AACTCGAGTTTACACGGACCACCCTGCAATTTTTGAATTCTCGACCTCGAGACAAATGGCAGTATTCATC
CACAATTTTAAAAGAAAAGGGGGGATTGGGGGGTACAGTGCAGGGGAAAGAATAGTAGACATAATAGCAA
CAGACATACAAACTAAAGAATTACAAAAACAAATTACAAAAATTCAAAATTTTCGGGTTTATTACAGGGA
CAGCAGAGATCCACTTTGGCCGCGGCTCGAGGGGGTTGGGGTTGCGCCTTTTCCAAGGCAGCCCTGGGTT
TGCGCAGGGACGCGGCTGCTCTGGGCGTGGTTCCGGGAAACGCAGCGGCGCCGACCCTGGGTCTCGCACA
TTCTTCACGTCCGTTCGCAGCGTCACCCGGATCTTCGCCGCTACCCTTGTGGGCCCCCCGGCGACGCTTC
CTGCTCCGCCCCTAAGTCGGGAAGGTTCCTTGCGGTTCGCGGCGTGCCGGACGTGACAACGGAAGCCGCA
CGTCTCACTAGTACCCTCGCAGACGGACAGCGCCAGGGAGCAATGGCAGCGCGCGACCGCGATGGGCTGT
GGCCAATAGCGGCTGCTCAGCAGGGCGCGCCGAGAGCAGCGGCCGGGTAAGGGCGTGCTGYAGGCAGGGT
GTGGGCGTAGTGTGGCCTGG
